Addgene plasmid #245314: AA593
Purpose: Fragmid fragment: (2A Selection) mTagBFP2
Depositing lab: John Doench & David Root. Depositing organization: Broad Institute.
Backbone
  Vector backbone: pUC57-Kan_v1
  Vector type: Bacterial Expression
Growth in bacteria
  Bacterial resistance: Kanamycin, 50 μg/mL
  Growth temperature: 37°C
  Growth strain: DH5alpha
  Copy number: High Copy
Gene/Insert
  Gene/Insert name: mTagBFP2
  Species: Synthetic
  Mutation: None
  Cloning method: Gene Synthesis
Terms and licenses: Academic/Nonprofit Terms; Industry Terms: Not Available to Industry
How to cite: AA593 was a gift from John Doench & David Root (Addgene plasmid # 245314 ; http://n2t.net/addgene:245314 ; RRID:Addgene_245314)
