[The description below was written by a language model from this plasmid's Addgene catalogue record and pLannotate feature annotations shown in this document.]
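Description:
AA593 is a small (about 3.4 kb) bacterial cloning plasmid built on the pUC57-Kan_v1 backbone that serves as a storage vector for one module of the Fragmid modular assembly toolkit. It is propagated in E. coli at high copy number from a ColE1/pUC-type origin of replication and is selected with kanamycin through an aph(3')-Ia aminoglycoside phosphotransferase gene. The remaining annotated backbone elements are typical pUC-family remnants: partial bom and rop sequences, a lacI fragment, and the CAP binding site, lac promoter and lac operator adjoining a lacZα fragment. The insert sits within this lac region, in the opposite orientation to the lac promoter, so these elements are best regarded as backbone leftovers rather than as drivers of the payload.

The payload is a synthetic, gene-synthesised coding sequence for mTagBFP2, recorded as unmutated. The automated annotation labels it TagBFP, the closely related monomeric blue fluorescent protein derived from Entacmaea quadricolor, which is consistent with the catalogue name. The record classes the fragment as a "2A Selection" module, which suggests it is meant to be placed downstream of a 2A self-cleaving peptide in an assembled vector, so that blue fluorescence marks or allows sorting of cells expressing the upstream gene. However, no 2A sequence, eukaryotic promoter, polyadenylation signal or assembly restriction sites are annotated in the feature table, and the record does not describe the junctions flanking the insert. Although listed as a bacterial expression vector, the plasmid appears to function as a donor of a part for building destination constructs rather than as a standalone expression construct.
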