Features (pLannotate 1.2.2; 10 found; start..end, strand, type, name):
    137..236     +  misc_feature   bom (fragment): basis of mobility region from pBR322
    242..399     -  CDS            lacZα (fragment): LacZα fragment of β-galactosidase; lacZ fragment
    513..1208    +  CDS            TagBFP: TagBFP is a basic (constitutively fluorescent) blue fluorescent protein published in 2008, derived from Entacmaea quadricolor. It is reported to be a very rapidly-maturing monomer with very low acid sensitivity.
   1319..1335    -  protein_bind   lac operator: The lac repressor binds to the lac operator to inhibit transcription in E. coli. This inhibition can be relieved by adding lactose or isopropyl-β-D-thiogalactopyranoside (IPTG). lac repressor encoded by lacI
   1343..1373    -  promoter       lac promoter: promoter for the E. coli lac operon
   1388..1409    -  protein_bind   CAP binding site: CAP binding activates transcription in the presence of cAMP. E. coli catabolite activator protein
   1422..1514    -  CDS            lacI (fragment): lac repressor; lacI; The lac repressor binds to the lac operator to inhibit transcription in E. coli. This inhibition can be relieved by adding lactose or isopropyl-β-D-thiogalactopyranoside (IPTG).
   1697..2285    -  rep_origin     ori: high-copy-number ColE1/pMB1/pBR322/pUC origin of replication
   2463..3272    -  CDS            KanR: aminoglycoside phosphotransferase; aph(3')-Ia; confers resistance to kanamycin in bacteria or G418 (Geneticin®) in eukaryotes
   3379..35      +  CDS            rop (fragment) (across the origin): Rop protein, which maintains plasmids at low copy number; rop
>Addgene plasmid #245314 | AA593 | addgene full sequence | sequence record 488937 | Addgene NGS Result
TCGCGCGTTTCGGTGATGACGGTGAAAACCTCTGACACATGCAGCTCCCGGAGACGGTCACAGCTTGTCT
GTAAGCGGATGCCGGGAGCAGACAAGCCCGTCAGGGCGCGTCAGCGGGTGTTGGCGGGTGTCGGGGCTGG
CTTAACTATGCGGCATCAGAGCAGATTGTACTGAGAGTGCACCATATGCGGTGTGAAATACCGCACAGAT
GCGTAAGGAGAAAATACCGCATCAGGCGCCATTCGCCATTCAGGCTGCGCAACTGTTGGGAAGGGCGATC
GGTGCGGGCCTCTTCGCTATTACGCCAGCTGGCGAAAGGGGGATGTGCTGCAAGGCGATTAAGTTGGGTA
ACGCCAGGGTTTTCCCAGTCACGACGTTGTAAAACGACGGCCAGAGAATTCGAGCTCGGTACCTCGCGAA
TACATCTAGATGAAGACGGAAGCGCAACAAACTTCTCTCTGCTGAAACAAGCCGGAGATGTCGAAGAGAA
TCCTGGACCGGCACCGGGATCCAGCGAGCTGATTAAGGAGAACATGCACATGAAGCTGTACATGGAGGGC
ACCGTGGACAACCATCACTTCAAGTGCACATCCGAGGGCGAAGGCAAGCCCTACGAGGGCACCCAGACCA
TGAGAATCAAGGTGGTCGAGGGCGGCCCTCTCCCCTTCGCCTTCGACATCCTGGCTACTAGCTTCCTCTA
CGGCAGCAAGACCTTCATCAACCACACCCAGGGCATCCCCGACTTCTTCAAGCAGTCCTTCCCTGAGGGC
TTCACATGGGAGAGAGTCACCACATACGAAGATGGGGGCGTGCTGACCGCTACCCAGGACACCAGCCTCC
AGGACGGCTGCCTCATCTACAACGTCAAGATCAGAGGGGTGAACTTCACATCCAACGGCCCTGTGATGCA
GAAGAAAACACTCGGCTGGGAGGCCTTCACCGAGACACTGTACCCCGCTGACGGCGGCCTGGAAGGCAGA
AACGACATGGCCCTGAAGCTCGTGGGCGGGAGCCATCTGATCGCAAACGCCAAGACCACATATAGATCCA
AGAAACCCGCTAAGAACCTCAAGATGCCTGGCGTCTACTATGTGGACTACAGACTGGAAAGAATCAAGGA
GGCCAACAACGAGACCTACGTCGAGCAGCACGAGGTGGCAGTGGCCAGATACTGCGACCTCCCTAGCAAA
CTGGGGCACAAGCTTAATTCCTGATAAATTCCAGTCTTCGGAACCAAATCGGATCCCGGGCCCGTCGACT
GCAGAGGCCTGCATGCAAGCTTGGTGTAATCATGGTCATAGCTGTTTCCTGTGTGAAATTGTTATCCGCT
CACAATTCCACACAACATACGAGCCGGAAGCATAAAGTGTAAAGCCTGGGGTGCCTAATGAGTGAGCTAA
CTCACATTAATTGCGTTGCGCTCACTGCCCGCTTTCCAGTCGGGAAACCTGTCGTGCCAGCTGCATTAAT
GAATCGGCCAACGCGCGGGGAGAGGCGGTTTGCGTATTGGGCGCTCTTCCGCTTCCTCGCTCACTGACTC
GCTGCGCTCGGTCGTTCGGCTGCGGCGAGCGGTATCAGCTCACTCAAAGGCGGTAATACGGTTATCCACA
GAATCAGGGGATAACGCAGGAAAGAACATGTGAGCAAAAGGCCAGCAAAAGGCCAGGAACCGTAAAAAGG
CCGCGTTGCTGGCGTTTTTCCATAGGCTCCGCCCCCCTGACGAGCATCACAAAAATCGACGCTCAAGTCA
GAGGTGGCGAAACCCGACAGGACTATAAAGATACCAGGCGTTTCCCCCTGGAAGCTCCCTCGTGCGCTCT
CCTGTTCCGACCCTGCCGCTTACCGGATACCTGTCCGCCTTTCTCCCTTCGGGAAGCGTGGCGCTTTCTC
ATAGCTCACGCTGTAGGTATCTCAGTTCGGTGTAGGTCGTTCGCTCCAAGCTGGGCTGTGTGCACGAACC
CCCCGTTCAGCCCGACCGCTGCGCCTTATCCGGTAACTATCGTCTTGAGTCCAACCCGGTAAGACACGAC
TTATCGCCACTGGCAGCAGCCACTGGTAACAGGATTAGCAGAGCGAGGTATGTAGGCGGTGCTACAGAGT
TCTTGAAGTGGTGGCCTAACTACGGCTACACTAGAAGAACAGTATTTGGTATCTGCGCTCTGCTGAAGCC
AGTTACCTTCGGAAAAAGAGTTGGTAGCTCTTGATCCGGCAAACAAACCACCGCTGGTAGCGGTGGTTTT
TTTGTTTGCAAGCAGCAGATTACGCGCAGAAAAAAAGGATCTCAAGAAGATCCTTTGATCTTTTCTACGG
GGTCTGACGCTCAGTGGAACGAAAACTCACGTTAAGGGATTTTGGTCATGAGATTATCAAAAAGGATCTT
CACCTAGATCCTTTTAAATTAAAAATGAAGTTTTAAATCAAGCCCAATCTGAATAATGTTACAACCAATT
AACCAATTCTGATTAGAAAAACTCATCGAGCATCAAATGAAACTGCAATTTATTCATATCAGGATTATCA
ATACCATATTTTTGAAAAAGCCGTTTCTGTAATGAAGGAGAAAACTCACCGAGGCAGTTCCATAGGATGG
CAAGATCCTGGTATCGGTCTGCGATTCCGACTCGTCCAACATCAATACAACCTATTAATTTCCCCTCGTC
AAAAATAAGGTTATCAAGTGAGAAATCACCATGAGTGACGACTGAATCCGGTGAGAATGGCAAAAGTTTA
TGCATTTCTTTCCAGACTTGTTCAACAGGCCAGCCATTACGCTCGTCATCAAAATCACTCGCATCAACCA
AACCGTTATTCATTCGTGATTGCGCCTGAGCGAGACGAAATACGCGATCGCTGTTAAAAGGACAATTACA
AACAGGAATCGAATGCAACCGGCGCAGGAACACTGCCAGCGCATCAACAATATTTTCACCTGAATCAGGA
TATTCTTCTAATACCTGGAATGCTGTTTTTCCGGGGATCGCAGTGGTGAGTAACCATGCATCATCAGGAG
TACGGATAAAATGCTTGATGGTCGGAAGAGGCATAAATTCCGTCAGCCAGTTTAGTCTGACCATCTCATC
TGTAACATCATTGGCAACGCTACCTTTGCCATGTTTCAGAAACAACTCTGGCGCATCGGGCTTCCCATAC
AAGCGATAGATTGTCGCACCTGATTGCCCGACATTATCGCGAGCCCATTTATACCCATATAAATCAGCAT
CCATGTTGGAATTTAATCGCGGCCTCGACGTTTCCCGTTGAATATGGCTCATAACACCCCTTGTATTACT
GTTTATGTAAGCAGACAGTTTTATTGTTCATGATGATATATTTTTATCTTGTGCAATGTAACATCAGAGA
TTTTGAGACACGGGCCAGAGCTGCA
